Addgene plasmid #142310: TFORF2017
Purpose: Lentiviral vector for overexpressing transcription factor ORFs with unique 24-bp barcodes. Barcodes facilitate identification of transcription factors in pooled screens.
Depositing lab: Feng Zhang. Depositing organization: Broad Institute. Publication: A transcription factor atlas of directed differentiation. Joung J, Ma S, Tay T, Geiger-Schuller KR, Kirchgatterer PC, Verdine VK, Guo B, Arias-Garcia MA, Allen WE, Singh A, Kuksenko O, Abudayyeh OO, Gootenberg JS, Fu Z, Macrae RK, Buenrostro JD, Regev A, Zhang F. Cell. 2023 Jan 5;186(1):209-229.e26. doi: 10.1016/j.cell.2022.11.026. PubMed 36608654.
Backbone
  Vector backbone: pLX_TRC317
  Backbone manufacturer: Broad Institute Genetic Perturbation Platform
  Backbone size w/o insert (bp): 8264
  Vector type: Mammalian Expression, Lentiviral
  Selectable markers: Puromycin
Growth in bacteria
  Bacterial resistance: Ampicillin, 100 μg/mL
  Growth temperature: 37°C
  Growth strain: NEB Stable
  Copy number: High Copy
Gene/Insert
  Gene/Insert name: PITX2
  Species: H. sapiens (human)
  Insert size (bp): 1055
  Entrez Gene: PITX2 (a.k.a. ARP1, ASGD4, Brx1, IDG2, IGDS, IGDS2, IHG2, IRID2, Otlx2, PTX2, RGS, RIEG, RIEG1, RS)
  Promoter: EF1a
  Cloning method: Unknown
  Sequencing primers: 5′ GGGTGGAGACTGAAGTTAGGCCAG; 3′ CACATAGCGTAAAAGGAGCAACATAG
Terms and licenses: Academic/Nonprofit Terms; Industry Terms: Not Available to Industry
Depositor comments: NM_001204397,NM_153426,NM_001204398,ENST00000394598,ENST00000354925,ENST00000613094,ENST00000614423 . The transcription factor ORF portion of this plasmid was synthesized by Genewiz. Please test multiple small colonies in case of plasmid recombination. To make this collection available in a timely manner, a portion of this collection was not fully sequenced by Addgene. If an Addgene verified full plasmid sequence is not available, please contact us prior to placing an order to request the full sequence.
How to cite: TFORF2017 was a gift from Feng Zhang (Addgene plasmid # 142310 ; http://n2t.net/addgene:142310 ; RRID:Addgene_142310)
