[The description below was written by a language model from this plasmid's Addgene catalogue record and pLannotate feature annotations shown in this document.]
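Description:
TFORF2017 is a lentiviral mammalian expression plasmid built on the pLX_TRC317 backbone and carrying the human transcription factor PITX2 as its open reading frame. It belongs to a barcoded transcription factor ORF collection in which each clone carries a unique 24-bp barcode, so that the factor present in a given cell can be identified in pooled overexpression screens. In bacteria the plasmid is maintained through a high-copy ColE1/pUC-type origin and selected with ampicillin via the β-lactamase gene. An f1 origin and remnants of a lac/lacZα cloning region with T7 and T3 promoters are also present in the backbone. The depositor warns that the plasmid can recombine.

The viral portion has a third-generation layout. An RSV promoter drives a truncated HIV-1 5' LTR, followed by the Ψ packaging signal with a partial gag sequence and the Rev response element. A self-inactivating ΔU3 3' LTR closes the transfer cassette, with an SV40 polyadenylation signal downstream. Within the provirus, an SV40 early promoter/origin region drives puromycin N-acetyltransferase for selection of transduced cells. A cPPT/CTS element follows, and then the EF-1α promoter directs constitutive expression of the PITX2 coding sequence, annotated at about 950 bp. A WPRE downstream of the ORF enhances transcript stability and expression. The barcode is not annotated in the feature table. A short fragment matching the U6 promoter lies between the ORF and the WPRE, and its function is not stated in the record. The catalogued 1,055-bp insert plus the 8,264-bp backbone matches the 9,319-nt sequenced record. The construct is used to produce lentivirus for stable PITX2 overexpression, for example in directed differentiation screens.
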