Features (pLannotate 1.2.2; 31 found; start..end, strand, type, name):
      5..231     +  promoter       RSV promoter: Rous sarcoma virus enhancer/promoter
    232..412     +  LTR            5' LTR (truncated): truncated 5' long terminal repeat (LTR) from HIV-1
    459..584     +  misc_feature   HIV-1 Ψ: packaging signal of human immunodeficiency virus type 1
    568..931     +  CDS            HIV-1 gag (fragment): gag protein from human immunodeficiency virus 1; gag
   1077..1310    +  misc_feature   RRE: The Rev response element (RRE) of HIV-1 allows for Rev-dependent mRNA export from the nucleus to the cytoplasm.
   1687..1713    +  CDS            Rev (fragment): human immunodeficiency virus 1 (HIV-1) Rev protein; rev; enhances nuclear export of unspliced and incompletely spliced viral mRNAs
   1720..1743    +  promoter       SV40 promoter (fragment): SV40 early promoter
   1744..1815    +  promoter       SV40 promoter (fragment): SV40 enhancer and early promoter
   1839..1974    +  rep_origin     SV40 ori: SV40 origin of replication
   2020..2616    +  CDS            PuroR (fragment): puromycin N-acetyltransferase; pac from Streptomyces; confers resistance to puromycin
   2665..2782    +  misc_feature   cPPT/CTS: central polypurine tract and central termination sequence of HIV-1
   2847..2913    +  CDS            small t antigen (fragment): SV40 (simian virus 40) small t antigen
   2920..4098    +  promoter       EF-1α promoter: strong constitutive promoter for human elongation factor EF-1α
   4115..5065    +  CDS            PITX2: PITX2_HUMAN - Also known as ARP1, RGS, RIEG, RIEG1. Experimental evidence at protein level: Swiss-Prot protein existence level 1. Controls cell proliferation in a tissue-specific manner and is involved in morphogenesis. During embryonic development, exerts a role in the expansion of muscle progenitors. May play a role in the proper localization of asymmetric organs such as the heart and stomach. Isoform PTX2C is involved in left-right asymmetry the developing embryo (By similarity). From Homo sapiens (Human).
   5081..5134    +  promoter       U6 promoter (fragment): RNA polymerase III promoter for human U6 snRNA
   5176..5764    +  misc_feature   WPRE: woodchuck hepatitis virus posttranscriptional regulatory element
   5815..5834    +  misc_feature   cPPT/CTS (fragment): central polypurine tract and central termination sequence of HIV-1
   5836..6069    +  LTR            3' LTR (ΔU3): self-inactivating 3' long terminal repeat (LTR) from HIV-1
   6147..6268    +  polyA_signal   SV40 poly(A) signal: SV40 polyadenylation signal
   6308..6443    +  rep_origin     SV40 ori: SV40 origin of replication
   6464..6482    -  promoter       T7 promoter: promoter for bacteriophage T7 RNA polymerase
   6490..6645    +  CDS            lacZα (fragment): LacZα fragment of β-galactosidase; lacZ fragment
   6650..7078    +  rep_origin     f1 ori (sequence partly withheld): f1 bacteriophage origin of replication; arrow indicates direction of (+) strand synthesis
   7131..7235    +  promoter       AmpR promoter: bla
   7236..8096    +  CDS            AmpR: β-lactamase; bla; confers resistance to ampicillin, carbenicillin, and related antibiotics
   8267..8855    +  rep_origin     ori: high-copy-number ColE1/pMB1/pBR322/pUC origin of replication
   9038..9130    +  CDS            lacI (fragment): lac repressor; lacI; The lac repressor binds to the lac operator to inhibit transcription in E. coli. This inhibition can be relieved by adding lactose or isopropyl-β-D-thiogalactopyranoside (IPTG).
   9143..9164    +  protein_bind   CAP binding site: CAP binding activates transcription in the presence of cAMP. E. coli catabolite activator protein
   9179..9209    +  promoter       lac promoter: promoter for the E. coli lac operon
   9217..9233    +  protein_bind   lac operator: The lac repressor binds to the lac operator to inhibit transcription in E. coli. This inhibition can be relieved by adding lactose or isopropyl-β-D-thiogalactopyranoside (IPTG). lac repressor encoded by lacI
   9278..9296    +  promoter       T3 promoter: promoter for bacteriophage T3 RNA polymerase
>Addgene plasmid #142310 | TFORF2017 | addgene full sequence | sequence record 395781 | Addgene NGS Result
TTAATGTAGTCTTATGCAATACTCTTGTAGTCTTGCAACATGGTAACGATGAGTTAGCAACATGCCTTAC
AAGGAGAGAAAAAGCACCGTGCATGCCGATTGGTGGAAGTAAGGTGGTACGATCGTGCCTTATTAGGAAG
GCAACAGACGGGTCTGACATGGATTGGACGAACCACTGAATTGCCGCATTGCAGAGATATTGTATTTAAG
TGCCTAGCTCGATACATAAACGGGTCTCTCTGGTTAGACCAGATCTGAGCCTGGGAGCTCTCTGGCTAAC
TAGGGAACCCACTGCTTAAGCCTCAATAAAGCTTGCCTTGAGTGCTTCAAGTAGTGTGTGCCCGTCTGTT
GTGTGACTCTGGTAACTAGAGATCCCTCAGACCCTTTTAGTCAGTGTGGAAAATCTCTAGCAGTGGCGCC
CGAACAGGGACTTGAAAGCGAAAGGGAAACCAGAGGAGCTCTCTCGACGCAGGACTCGGCTTGCTGAAGC
GCGCACGGCAAGAGGCGAGGGGCGGCGACTGGTGAGTACGCCAAAAATTTTGACTAGCGGAGGCTAGAAG
GAGAGAGATGGGTGCGAGAGCGTCAGTATTAAGCGGGGGAGAATTAGATCGCGATGGGAAAAAATTCGGT
TAAGGCCAGGGGGAAAGAAAAAATATAAATTAAAACATATAGTATGGGCAAGCAGGGAGCTAGAACGATT
CGCAGTTAATCCTGGCCTGTTAGAAACATCAGAAGGCTGTAGACAAATACTGGGACAGCTACAACCATCC
CTTCAGACAGGATCAGAAGAACTTAGATCATTATATAATACAGTAGCAACCCTCTATTGTGTGCATCAAA
GGATAGAGATAAAAGACACCAAGGAAGCTTTAGACAAGATAGAGGAAGAGCAAAACAAAAGTAAGACCAC
CGCACAGCAAGCGGCCGCTGATCTTCAGACCTGGAGGAGGAGATATGAGGGACAATTGGAGAAGTGAATT
ATATAAATATAAAGTAGTAAAAATTGAACCATTAGGAGTAGCACCCACCAAGGCAAAGAGAAGAGTGGTG
CAGAGAGAAAAAAGAGCAGTGGGAATAGGAGCTTTGTTCCTTGGGTTCTTGGGAGCAGCAGGAAGCACTA
TGGGCGCAGCGTCAATGACGCTGACGGTACAGGCCAGACAATTATTGTCTGGTATAGTGCAGCAGCAGAA
CAATTTGCTGAGGGCTATTGAGGCGCAACAGCATCTGTTGCAACTCACAGTCTGGGGCATCAAGCAGCTC
CAGGCAAGAATCCTGGCTGTGGAAAGATACCTAAAGGATCAACAGCTCCTGGGGATTTGGGGTTGCTCTG
GAAAACTCATTTGCACCACTGCTGTGCCTTGGAATGCTAGTTGGAGTAATAAATCTCTGGAACAGATTTG
GAATCACACGACCTGGATGGAGTGGGACAGAGAAATTAACAATTACACAAGCTTAATACACTCCTTAATT
GAAGAATCGCAAAACCAGCAAGAAAAGAATGAACAAGAATTATTGGAATTAGATAAATGGGCAAGTTTGT
GGAATTGGTTTAACATAACAAATTGGCTGTGGTATATAAAATTATTCATAATGATAGTAGGAGGCTTGGT
AGGTTTAAGAATAGTTTTTGCTGTACTTTCTATAGTGAATAGAGTTAGGCAGGGATATTCACCATTATCG
TTTCAGACCCACCTCCCAACCCCGAGGGGACCCATGCATTGCATCTCAATTAGTCAGCAACCAGGTGTGG
AAAGTCCCCAGGCTCCCCAGCAGGCAGAAGTATGCAAAGCATGCGTCTCAATTAGTCAGCAACCATAGTC
CCGCCCCTAACTCCGCCCATCCCGCCCCTAACTCCGCCCAGTTCCGCCCATTCTCCGCCCCATGGCTGAC
TAATTTTTTTTATTTATGCAGAGGCCGAGGCCGCCTCGGCCTCTGAGCTATTCCAGAAGTAGTGAGGAGG
CTTTTTTGGAGGCCTAGGCTTTTGCAAAAAGCTTTCTAGAGGTACCACCGGAGCTTACCATGACCGAGTA
CAAGCCCACGGTGCGCCTCGCCACCCGCGACGACGTCCCCAGGGCCGTACGCACCCTCGCCGCCGCGTTC
GCCGACTACCCCGCCACGCGCCACACCGTCGATCCGGACCGCCACATCGAGCGGGTCACCGAGCTGCAAG
AACTCTTCCTCACGCGCGTCGGGCTCGACATCGGCAAGGTGTGGGTCGCGGACGACGGCGCCGCCGTGGC
GGTCTGGACCACGCCGGAGAGCGTCGAAGCGGGGGCGGTGTTCGCCGAGATCGGCCCGCGCATGGCCGAG
TTGAGCGGTTCCCGGCTGGCCGCGCAGCAACAGATGGAAGGCCTCCTGGCGCCGCACCGGCCCAAGGAGC
CCGCGTGGTTCCTGGCCACCGTCGGCGTCTCGCCCGACCACCAGGGCAAGGGTCTGGGCAGCGCCGTCGT
GCTCCCCGGAGTGGAGGCGGCCGAGCGCGCCGGGGTGCCCGCCTTCCTGGAGACCTCCGCGCCCCGCAAC
CTCCCCTTCTACGAGCGGCTCGGCTTCACCGTCACCGCCGACGTCGAGGTGCCCGAAGGACCGCGCACCT
GGTGCATGACCCGCAAGCCCGGTGCCAGTTAACGAATTCTAGATCTTGAGACAAATGGCAGTATTCATCC
ACAATTTTAAAAGAAAAGGGGGGATTGGGGGGTACAGTGCAGGGGAAAGAATAGTAGACATAATAGCAAC
AGACATACAAACTAAAGAATTACAAAAACAAATTACAAAAATTCAAAATTTTCGGGTTTATTACAGGGAC
AGCAGAGATCCACTTTGGCGCCGGCTCGAGGCCTGCAGGTGCAAAGATGGATAAAGTTTTAAACAGAGAG
GAATCTTTGCAGCTAATGGACCTTCTAGGTCTTGAAAGGAGTGGGAATTGGCTCCGGTGCCCGTCAGTGG
GCAGAGCGCACATCGCCCACAGTCCCCGAGAAGTTGGGGGGAGGGGTCGGCAATTGAACCGGTGCCTAGA
GAAGGTGGCGCGGGGTAAACTGGGAAAGTGATGTCGTGTACTGGCTCCGCCTTTTTCCCGAGGGTGGGGG
AGAACCGTATATAAGTGCAGTAGTCGCCGTGAACGTTCTTTTTCGCAACGGGTTTGCCGCCAGAACACAG
GTAAGTGCCGTGTGTGGTTCCCGCGGGCCTGGCCTCTTTACGGGTTATGGCCCTTGCGTGCCTTGAATTA
CTTCCACCTGGCTGCAGTACGTGATTCTTGATCCCGAGCTTCGGGTTGGAAGTGGGTGGGAGAGTTCGAG
GCCTTGCGCTTAAGGAGCCCCTTCGCCTCGTGCTTGAGTTGAGGCCTGGCCTGGGCGCTGGGGCCGCCGC
GTGCGAATCTGGTGGCACCTTCGCGCCTGTCTCGCTGCTTTCGATAAGTCTCTAGCCATTTAAAATTTTT
GATGACCTGCTGCGACGCTTTTTTTCTGGCAAGATAGTCTTGTAAATGCGGGCCAAGATCTGCACACTGG
TATTTCGGTTTTTGGGGCCGCGGGCGGCGACGGGGCCCGTGCGTCCCAGCGCACATGTTCGGCGAGGCGG
GGCCTGCGAGCGCGGCCACCGAGAATCGGACGGGGGTAGTCTCAAGCTGGCCGGCCTGCTCTGGTGCCTG
GCCTCGCGCCGCCGTGTATCGCCCCGCCCTGGGCGGCAAGGCTGGCCCGGTCGGCACCAGTTGCGTGAGC
GGAAAGATGGCCGCTTCCCGGCCCTGCTGCAGGGAGCTCAAAATGGAGGACGCGGCGCTCGGGAGAGCGG
GCGGGTGAGTCACCCACACAAAGGAAAAGGGCCTTTCCGTCCTCAGCCGTCGCTTCATGTGACTCCACGG
AGTACCGGGCGCCGTCCAGGCACCTCGATTAGTTCTCGAGCTTTTGGAGTACGTCGTCTTTAGGTTGGGG
GGAGGGGTTTTATGCGATGGAGTTTCCCCACACTGAGTGGGTGGAGACTGAAGTTAGGCCAGCTTGGCAC
TTGATGTAATTCTCCTTGGAATTTGCCCTTTTTGAGTTTGGATCTTGGTTCATTCTCAAGCCTCAGACAG
TGGTTCAAAGTTTTTTTCTTCCATTTCAGGTGTCGTGAGGCTAGCACCGCCACCATGGAGACCAACTGCC
GCAAACTGGTGTCGGCGTGTGTGCAATTAGGCGTGCAGCCGGCGGCCGTTGAATGTCTCTTCTCCAAAGA
CTCCGAAATCAAAAAGGTCGAGTTCACGGACTCTCCTGAGAGCCGAAAAGAGGCAGCCAGCAGCAAGTTC
TTCCCGCGGCAGCATCCTGGCGCCAATGAGAAAGATAAAAGCCAGCAGGGGAAGAATGAGGACGTGGGCG
CCGAGGACCCGTCTAAGAAGAAGCGGCAAAGGCGGCAGCGGACTCACTTTACCAGCCAGCAGCTCCAGGA
GCTGGAGGCCACTTTCCAGAGGAACCGCTACCCGGACATGTCCACACGCGAAGAAATCGCTGTGTGGACC
AACCTTACGGAAGCCCGAGTCCGGGTTTGGTTCAAGAATCGTCGGGCCAAATGGAGAAAGAGGGAGCGCA
ACCAGCAGGCCGAGCTATGCAAGAATGGCTTCGGGCCGCAGTTCAATGGGCTCATGCAGCCCTACGACGA
CATGTACCCAGGCTATTCCTACAACAACTGGGCCGCCAAGGGCCTTACATCCGCCTCCCTATCCACCAAG
AGCTTCCCCTTCTTCAACTCTATGAACGTCAACCCCCTGTCATCACAGAGCATGTTTTCCCCACCCAACT
CTATCTCGTCCATGAGCATGTCGTCCAGCATGGTGCCCTCAGCAGTGACAGGCGTCCCGGGCTCCAGTCT
CAACAGCCTGAATAACTTGAACAACCTGAGTAGCCCGTCGCTGAATTCCGCGGTGCCGACGCCTGCCTGT
CCTTACGCGCCGCCGACTCCTCCGTATGTTTATAGGGACACGTGTAACTCGAGCCTGGCCAGCCTGAGAC
TGAAAGCAAAGCAGCACTCCAGCTTCGGCTACGCCAGCGTGCAGAACCCGGCCTCCAACCTGAGTGCTTG
CCAGTATGCAGTGGACCGGCCCGTGTAGTAATGAACTAGTCCGTAACTTGAAAGTATTTCGATTTCTTGG
CTTTATATATCTTGTGGAAAGGACGATGGGTGAACCATACTCATGGCAAAACGCGTTAAGTCGACAATCA
ACCTCTGGATTACAAAATTTGTGAAAGATTGACTGGTATTCTTAACTATGTTGCTCCTTTTACGCTATGT
GGATACGCTGCTTTAATGCCTTTGTATCATGCTATTGCTTCCCGTATGGCTTTCATTTTCTCCTCCTTGT
ATAAATCCTGGTTGCTGTCTCTTTATGAGGAGTTGTGGCCCGTTGTCAGGCAACGTGGCGTGGTGTGCAC
TGTGTTTGCTGACGCAACCCCCACTGGTTGGGGCATTGCCACCACCTGTCAGCTCCTTTCCGGGACTTTC
GCTTTCCCCCTCCCTATTGCCACGGCGGAACTCATCGCCGCCTGCCTTGCCCGCTGCTGGACAGGGGCTC
GGCTGTTGGGCACTGACAATTCCGTGGTGTTGTCGGGGAAATCATCGTCCTTTCCTTGGCTGCTCGCCTG
TGTTGCCACCTGGATTCTGCGCGGGACGTCCTTCTGCTACGTCCCTTCGGCCCTCAATCCAGCGGACCTT
CCTTCCCGCGGCCTGCTGCCGGCTCTGCGGCCTCTTCCGCGTCTTCGCCTTCGCCCTCAGACGAGTCGGA
TCTCCCTTTGGGCCGCCTCCCCGCGTCGACTTTAAGACCAATGACTTACAAGGCAGCTGTAGATCTTAGC
CACTTTTTAAAAGAAAAGGGGGGACTGGAAGGGCTAATTCACTCCCAACGAAGACAAGATCTGCTTTTTG
CTTGTACTGGGTCTCTCTGGTTAGACCAGATCTGAGCCTGGGAGCTCTCTGGCTAACTAGGGAACCCACT
GCTTAAGCCTCAATAAAGCTTGCCTTGAGTGCTTCAAGTAGTGTGTGCCCGTCTGTTGTGTGACTCTGGT
AACTAGAGATCCCTCAGACCCTTTTAGTCAGTGTGGAAAATCTCTAGCAGTACGTATAGTAGTTCATGTC
ATCTTATTATTCAGTATTTATAACTTGCAAAGAAATGAATATCAGAGAGTGAGAGGAACTTGTTTATTGC
AGCTTATAATGGTTACAAATAAAGCAATAGCATCACAAATTTCACAAATAAAGCATTTTTTTCACTGCAT
TCTAGTTGTGGTTTGTCCAAACTCATCAATGTATCTTATCATGTCTGGCTCTAGCTATCCCGCCCCTAAC
TCCGCCCATCCCGCCCCTAACTCCGCCCAGTTCCGCCCATTCTCCGCCCCATGGCTGACTAATTTTTTTT
ATTTATGCAGAGGCCGAGGCCGCCTCGGCCTCTGAGCTATTCCAGAAGTAGTGAGGAGGCTTTTTTGGAG
GCCTAGGGACGTACCCAATTCGCCCTATAGTGAGTCGTATTACGCGCGCTCACTGGCCGTCGTTTTACAA
CGTCGTGACTGGGAAAACCCTGGCGTTACCCAACTTAATCGCCTTGCAGCACATCCCCCTTTCGCCAGCT
GGCGTAATAGCGAAGAGGCCCGCACCGATCGCCCTTCCCAACAGTTGCGCAGCCTGAATGGCGAATGGG
[124 nt withheld, positions 6650-6773]
C
[91 nt withheld, positions 6775-6865]
A
[49 nt withheld, positions 6867-6915]
CCTTTGACGTTGGAGTCCACGTTCTTT
[37 nt withheld, positions 6943-6979]
ACCCTATCTCGGTCTATTCTTTTGATTTATAAGGGATTTTGCCGATTTCGGCCTATTGGTTAAAAAATGA
GCTGATTTAACAAAAATTTAACGCGAATTTTAACAAAATATTAACGCTTACAATTTAGGTGGCACTTTTC
GGGGAAATGTGCGCGGAACCCCTATTTGTTTATTTTTCTAAATACATTCAAATATGTATCCGCTCATGAG
ACAATAACCCTGATAAATGCTTCAATAATATTGAAAAAGGAAGAGTATGAGTATTCAACATTTCCGTGTC
GCCCTTATTCCCTTTTTTGCGGCATTTTGCCTTCCTGTTTTTGCTCACCCAGAAACGCTGGTGAAAGTAA
AAGATGCTGAAGATCAGTTGGGTGCACGAGTGGGTTACATCGAACTGGATCTCAACAGCGGTAAGATCCT
TGAGAGTTTTCGCCCCGAAGAACGTTTTCCAATGATGAGCACTTTTAAAGTTCTGCTATGTGGCGCGGTA
TTATCCCGTATTGACGCCGGGCAAGAGCAACTCGGTCGCCGCATACACTATTCTCAGAATGACTTGGTTG
AGTACTCACCAGTCACAGAAAAGCATCTTACGGATGGCATGACAGTAAGAGAATTATGCAGTGCTGCCAT
AACCATGAGTGATAACACTGCGGCCAACTTACTTCTGACAACGATCGGAGGACCGAAGGAGCTAACCGCT
TTTTTGCACAACATGGGGGATCATGTAACTCGCCTTGATCGTTGGGAACCGGAGCTGAATGAAGCCATAC
CAAACGACGAGCGTGACACCACGATGCCTGTAGCAATGGCAACAACGTTGCGCAAACTATTAACTGGCGA
ACTACTTACTCTAGCTTCCCGGCAACAATTAATAGACTGGATGGAGGCGGATAAAGTTGCAGGACCACTT
CTGCGCTCGGCCCTTCCGGCTGGCTGGTTTATTGCTGATAAATCTGGAGCCGGTGAGCGTGGGTCTCGCG
GTATCATTGCAGCACTGGGGCCAGATGGTAAGCCCTCCCGTATCGTAGTTATCTACACGACGGGGAGTCA
GGCAACTATGGATGAACGAAATAGACAGATCGCTGAGATAGGTGCCTCACTGATTAAGCATTGGTAACTG
TCAGACCAAGTTTACTCATATATACTTTAGATTGATTTAAAACTTCATTTTTAATTTAAAAGGATCTAGG
TGAAGATCCTTTTTGATAATCTCATGACCAAAATCCCTTAACGTGAGTTTTCGTTCCACTGAGCGTCAGA
CCCCGTAGAAAAGATCAAAGGATCTTCTTGAGATCCTTTTTTTCTGCGCGTAATCTGCTGCTTGCAAACA
AAAAAACCACCGCTACCAGCGGTGGTTTGTTTGCCGGATCAAGAGCTACCAACTCTTTTTCCGAAGGTAA
CTGGCTTCAGCAGAGCGCAGATACCAAATACTGTTCTTCTAGTGTAGCCGTAGTTAGGCCACCACTTCAA
GAACTCTGTAGCACCGCCTACATACCTCGCTCTGCTAATCCTGTTACCAGTGGCTGCTGCCAGTGGCGAT
AAGTCGTGTCTTACCGGGTTGGACTCAAGACGATAGTTACCGGATAAGGCGCAGCGGTCGGGCTGAACGG
GGGGTTCGTGCACACAGCCCAGCTTGGAGCGAACGACCTACACCGAACTGAGATACCTACAGCGTGAGCT
ATGAGAAAGCGCCACGCTTCCCGAAGGGAGAAAGGCGGACAGGTATCCGGTAAGCGGCAGGGTCGGAACA
GGAGAGCGCACGAGGGAGCTTCCAGGGGGAAACGCCTGGTATCTTTATAGTCCTGTCGGGTTTCGCCACC
TCTGACTTGAGCGTCGATTTTTGTGATGCTCGTCAGGGGGGCGGAGCCTATGGAAAAACGCCAGCAACGC
GGCCTTTTTACGGTTCCTGGCCTTTTGCTGGCCTTTTGCTCACATGTTCTTTCCTGCGTTATCCCCTGAT
TCTGTGGATAACCGTATTACCGCCTTTGAGTGAGCTGATACCGCTCGCCGCAGCCGAACGACCGAGCGCA
GCGAGTCAGTGAGCGAGGAAGCGGAAGAGCGCCCAATACGCAAACCGCCTCTCCCCGCGCGTTGGCCGAT
TCATTAATGCAGCTGGCACGACAGGTTTCCCGACTGGAAAGCGGGCAGTGAGCGCAACGCAATTAATGTG
AGTTAGCTCACTCATTAGGCACCCCAGGCTTTACACTTTATGCTTCCGGCTCGTATGTTGTGTGGAATTG
TGAGCGGATAACAATTTCACACAGGAAACAGCTATGACCATGATTACGCCAAGCGCGCAATTAACCCTCA
CTAAAGGGAACAAAAGCTGGAGCTGCAAGC
