>Addgene plasmid #142310 | TFORF2017 | depositor partial sequence | sequence record 279068 | Insert
ACCGCCACCATGGAGACCAACTGCCGCAAACTGGTGTCGGCGTGTGTGCAATTAGGCGTGCAGCCGGCGG
CCGTTGAATGTCTCTTCTCCAAAGACTCCGAAATCAAAAAGGTCGAGTTCACGGACTCTCCTGAGAGCCG
AAAAGAGGCAGCCAGCAGCAAGTTCTTCCCGCGGCAGCATCCTGGCGCCAATGAGAAAGATAAAAGCCAG
CAGGGGAAGAATGAGGACGTGGGCGCCGAGGACCCGTCTAAGAAGAAGCGGCAAAGGCGGCAGCGGACTC
ACTTTACCAGCCAGCAGCTCCAGGAGCTGGAGGCCACTTTCCAGAGGAACCGCTACCCGGACATGTCCAC
ACGCGAAGAAATCGCTGTGTGGACCAACCTTACGGAAGCCCGAGTCCGGGTTTGGTTCAAGAATCGTCGG
GCCAAATGGAGAAAGAGGGAGCGCAACCAGCAGGCCGAGCTATGCAAGAATGGCTTCGGGCCGCAGTTCA
ATGGGCTCATGCAGCCCTACGACGACATGTACCCAGGCTATTCCTACAACAACTGGGCCGCCAAGGGCCT
TACATCCGCCTCCCTATCCACCAAGAGCTTCCCCTTCTTCAACTCTATGAACGTCAACCCCCTGTCATCA
CAGAGCATGTTTTCCCCACCCAACTCTATCTCGTCCATGAGCATGTCGTCCAGCATGGTGCCCTCAGCAG
TGACAGGCGTCCCGGGCTCCAGTCTCAACAGCCTGAATAACTTGAACAACCTGAGTAGCCCGTCGCTGAA
TTCCGCGGTGCCGACGCCTGCCTGTCCTTACGCGCCGCCGACTCCTCCGTATGTTTATAGGGACACGTGT
AACTCGAGCCTGGCCAGCCTGAGACTGAAAGCAAAGCAGCACTCCAGCTTCGGCTACGCCAGCGTGCAGA
ACCCGGCCTCCAACCTGAGTGCTTGCCAGTATGCAGTGGACCGGCCCGTGTAGTAATGAACTAGTCCGTA
ACTTGAAAGTATTTCGATTTCTTGGCTTTATATATCTTGTGGAAAGGACGATGGGTGAACCATACTCATG
GCAAA
