>Addgene plasmid #142310 | TFORF2017 | depositor partial sequence | sequence record 279069 | Barcode
TGGGTGAACCATACTCATGGCAAA
